Addgene plasmid #78025: BRSK2 gRNA (BRDN0001146828)
Purpose: 3rd generation lentiviral gRNA plasmid targeting human BRSK2
Depositing lab: John Doench & David Root. Depositing organization: Broad Institute. Publication: Optimized sgRNA design to maximize activity and minimize off-target effects of CRISPR-Cas9. Doench JG, Fusi N, Sullender M, Hegde M, Vaimberg EW, Donovan KF, Smith I, Tothova Z, Wilen C, Orchard R, Virgin HW, Listgarten J, Root DE. Nat Biotechnol. 2016 Jan 18. doi: 10.1038/nbt.3437. PubMed 26780180.
Backbone
  Vector backbone: lentiGuide-Puro
  Backbone manufacturer: Zhang Lab (Addgene plasmid # 52963)
  Vector type: Mammalian Expression, Lentiviral, CRISPR
  Selectable markers: Puromycin
Growth in bacteria
  Bacterial resistance: Ampicillin, 100 μg/mL
  Growth temperature: 37°C
  Growth strain: DH5alpha
  Copy number: High Copy
Gene/Insert
  Gene/Insert name: BRSK2 (alt names: BRSK2; NM_001256627.1)
  gRNA/shRNA sequence: GTGCTAGAACACGTGTCAGG
  Species: H. sapiens (human)
  Entrez Gene: BRSK2 (a.k.a. C11orf7, PEN11B, SAD1, SADA, STK29)
  Promoter: hU6
  Cloning method: Unknown
  Sequencing primers: 5′ U6-F; 3′ pS2-R
Terms and licenses: Academic/Nonprofit Terms; Industry Terms: Not Available to Industry
Depositor comments: The gRNA was designed to target the following Genbank reference sequence(s): NM_001256627.1,NM_001256629.1,NM_001256630.1,NM_001282218.1,NM_003957.3. Note that this plasmid does NOT contain Cas9. It should be used in conjunction with lentiCas9-Blast (Addgene #52962) or otherwise with cell lines already expressing Cas9. Browse the full kinome gRNA library at http://www.addgene.org/pooled-library/broadgpp-human-kinome/ or visit http://www.broadinstitute.org/rnai/public/ for detailed protocols and information.
How to cite: BRSK2 gRNA (BRDN0001146828) was a gift from John Doench & David Root (Addgene plasmid # 78025 ; http://n2t.net/addgene:78025 ; RRID:Addgene_78025)
