[The description below was written by a language model from this plasmid's Addgene catalogue record and pLannotate feature annotations shown in this document.]
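Description:
BRSK2 gRNA (BRDN0001146828) is a third-generation lentiviral single-guide RNA plasmid built on the lentiGuide-Puro backbone and designed to target human BRSK2, a kinase gene also known as SAD1, SADA or STK29. It is propagated in E. coli as a high-copy plasmid through a ColE1/pUC-type origin with ampicillin (β-lactamase) selection. The backbone also carries an f1 origin, an SV40 origin and poly(A) signal, and remnants of a lac/T7/T3 cloning region.

The transfer cassette is framed by an RSV promoter fused to a truncated HIV-1 5' LTR and a self-inactivating ΔU3 3' LTR. This arrangement makes genomic RNA production Tat-independent and leaves the integrated provirus without LTR promoter activity. Between the LTRs lie the Ψ packaging signal with a gag fragment, the RRE for Rev-dependent nuclear export, and a cPPT/CTS. Two expression units follow. A human U6 RNA polymerase III promoter drives the BRSK2-specific spacer joined to the Streptococcus pyogenes Cas9 guide scaffold. An EF-1α core promoter with its intron A drives puromycin N-acetyltransferase for selection of transduced mammalian cells, and a WPRE downstream enhances transcript expression.

The plasmid does not encode Cas9, so it is meant to be used with a separate Cas9 lentivirus such as lentiCas9-Blast or in cells that already express Cas9. The guide was designed against several BRSK2 RefSeq transcript variants and belongs to a human kinome gRNA collection. It can be used for CRISPR knockout of BRSK2 in human cells.
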