Features (pLannotate 1.2.2; 29 found; start..end, strand, type, name):
     14..80      +  CDS            small t antigen (fragment): SV40 (simian virus 40) small t antigen
    106..317     +  promoter       EF-1α core promoter: core promoter for human elongation factor EF-1α
    318..1256    +  intron         EF-1α intron A: intron upstream of the start codon of human EF-1α
   1278..1877    +  CDS            PuroR (fragment): puromycin N-acetyltransferase; pac from Streptomyces; confers resistance to puromycin
   1893..2481    +  misc_feature   WPRE: woodchuck hepatitis virus posttranscriptional regulatory element
   2532..2551    +  misc_feature   cPPT/CTS (fragment): central polypurine tract and central termination sequence of HIV-1
   2553..2786    +  LTR            3' LTR (ΔU3): self-inactivating 3' long terminal repeat (LTR) from HIV-1
   2864..2985    +  polyA_signal   SV40 poly(A) signal: SV40 polyadenylation signal
   3025..3160    +  rep_origin     SV40 ori: SV40 origin of replication
   3181..3199    -  promoter       T7 promoter: promoter for bacteriophage T7 RNA polymerase
   3207..3362    +  CDS            lacZα (fragment): LacZα fragment of β-galactosidase; lacZ fragment
   3367..3795    +  rep_origin     f1 ori (sequence partly withheld): f1 bacteriophage origin of replication; arrow indicates direction of (+) strand synthesis
   3848..3952    +  promoter       AmpR promoter: bla
   3953..4813    +  CDS            AmpR: β-lactamase; bla; confers resistance to ampicillin, carbenicillin, and related antibiotics
   4984..5572    +  rep_origin     ori: high-copy-number ColE1/pMB1/pBR322/pUC origin of replication
   5755..5847    +  CDS            lacI (fragment): lac repressor; lacI; The lac repressor binds to the lac operator to inhibit transcription in E. coli. This inhibition can be relieved by adding lactose or isopropyl-β-D-thiogalactopyranoside (IPTG).
   5860..5881    +  protein_bind   CAP binding site: CAP binding activates transcription in the presence of cAMP. E. coli catabolite activator protein
   5896..5926    +  promoter       lac promoter: promoter for the E. coli lac operon
   5934..5950    +  protein_bind   lac operator: The lac repressor binds to the lac operator to inhibit transcription in E. coli. This inhibition can be relieved by adding lactose or isopropyl-β-D-thiogalactopyranoside (IPTG). lac repressor encoded by lacI
   5995..6013    +  promoter       T3 promoter: promoter for bacteriophage T3 RNA polymerase
   6041..6267    +  promoter       RSV promoter: Rous sarcoma virus enhancer/promoter
   6268..6448    +  LTR            5' LTR (truncated): truncated 5' long terminal repeat (LTR) from HIV-1
   6495..6620    +  misc_feature   HIV-1 Ψ: packaging signal of human immunodeficiency virus type 1
   6604..6967    +  CDS            HIV-1 gag (fragment): gag protein from human immunodeficiency virus 1; gag
   7113..7346    +  misc_feature   RRE: The Rev response element (RRE) of HIV-1 allows for Rev-dependent mRNA export from the nucleus to the cytoplasm.
   7723..7749    +  CDS            Rev (fragment): human immunodeficiency virus 1 (HIV-1) Rev protein; rev; enhances nuclear export of unspliced and incompletely spliced viral mRNAs
   7753..7993    +  promoter       U6 promoter: RNA polymerase III promoter for human U6 snRNA
   8023..8098    +  misc_RNA       gRNA scaffold: guide RNA scaffold for the Streptococcus pyogenes CRISPR/Cas9 system
   8154..8271    +  misc_feature   cPPT/CTS: central polypurine tract and central termination sequence of HIV-1
>Addgene plasmid #78025 | BRSK2 gRNA (BRDN0001146828) | addgene full sequence | sequence record 188854 | Addgene Assembled Sequence
CCCGGGTGCAAAGATGGATAAAGTTTTAAACAGAGAGGAATCTTTGCAGCTAATGGACCTTCTAGGTCTT
GAAAGGAGTGGGAATTGGCTCCGGTGCCCGTCAGTGGGCAGAGCGCACATCGCCCACAGTCCCCGAGAAG
TTGGGGGGAGGGGTCGGCAATTGATCCGGTGCCTAGAGAAGGTGGCGCGGGGTAAACTGGGAAAGTGATG
TCGTGTACTGGCTCCGCCTTTTTCCCGAGGGTGGGGGAGAACCGTATATAAGTGCAGTAGTCGCCGTGAA
CGTTCTTTTTCGCAACGGGTTTGCCGCCAGAACACAGGTAAGTGCCGTGTGTGGTTCCCGCGGGCCTGGC
CTCTTTACGGGTTATGGCCCTTGCGTGCCTTGAATTACTTCCACCTGGCTGCAGTACGTGATTCTTGATC
CCGAGCTTCGGGTTGGAAGTGGGTGGGAGAGTTCGAGGCCTTGCGCTTAAGGAGCCCCTTCGCCTCGTGC
TTGAGTTGAGGCCTGGCCTGGGCGCTGGGGCCGCCGCGTGCGAATCTGGTGGCACCTTCGCGCCTGTCTC
GCTGCTTTCGATAAGTCTCTAGCCATTTAAAATTTTTGATGACCTGCTGCGACGCTTTTTTTCTGGCAAG
ATAGTCTTGTAAATGCGGGCCAAGATCTGCACACTGGTATTTCGGTTTTTGGGGCCGCGGGCGGCGACGG
GGCCCGTGCGTCCCAGCGCACATGTTCGGCGAGGCGGGGCCTGCGAGCGCGGCCACCGAGAATCGGACGG
GGGTAGTCTCAAGCTGGCCGGCCTGCTCTGGTGCCTGGCCTCGCGCCGCCGTGTATCGCCCCGCCCTGGG
CGGCAAGGCTGGCCCGGTCGGCACCAGTTGCGTGAGCGGAAAGATGGCCGCTTCCCGGCCCTGCTGCAGG
GAGCTCAAAATGGAGGACGCGGCGCTCGGGAGAGCGGGCGGGTGAGTCACCCACACAAAGGAAAAGGGCC
TTTCCGTCCTCAGCCGTCGCTTCATGTGACTCCACGGAGTACCGGGCGCCGTCCAGGCACCTCGATTAGT
TCTCGAGCTTTTGGAGTACGTCGTCTTTAGGTTGGGGGGAGGGGTTTTATGCGATGGAGTTTCCCCACAC
TGAGTGGGTGGAGACTGAAGTTAGGCCAGCTTGGCACTTGATGTAATTCTCCTTGGAATTTGCCCTTTTT
GAGTTTGGATCTTGGTTCATTCTCAAGCCTCAGACAGTGGTTCAAAGTTTTTTTCTTCCATTTCAGGTGT
CGTGACGTACGGCCACCATGACCGAGTACAAGCCCACGGTGCGCCTCGCCACCCGCGACGACGTCCCCAG
GGCCGTACGCACCCTCGCCGCCGCGTTCGCCGACTACCCCGCCACGCGCCACACCGTCGATCCGGACCGC
CACATCGAGCGGGTCACCGAGCTGCAAGAACTCTTCCTCACGCGCGTCGGGCTCGACATCGGCAAGGTGT
GGGTCGCGGACGACGGCGCCGCCGTGGCGGTCTGGACCACGCCGGAGAGCGTCGAAGCGGGGGCGGTGTT
CGCCGAGATCGGCCCGCGCATGGCCGAGTTGAGCGGTTCCCGGCTGGCCGCGCAGCAACAGATGGAAGGC
CTCCTGGCGCCGCACCGGCCCAAGGAGCCCGCGTGGTTCCTGGCCACCGTCGGAGTCTCGCCCGACCACC
AGGGCAAGGGTCTGGGCAGCGCCGTCGTGCTCCCCGGAGTGGAGGCGGCCGAGCGCGCCGGGGTGCCCGC
CTTCCTGGAGACCTCCGCGCCCCGCAACCTCCCCTTCTACGAGCGGCTCGGCTTCACCGTCACCGCCGAC
GTCGAGGTGCCCGAAGGACCGCGCACCTGGTGCATGACCCGCAAGCCCGGTGCCTGAACGCGTTAAGTCG
ACAATCAACCTCTGGATTACAAAATTTGTGAAAGATTGACTGGTATTCTTAACTATGTTGCTCCTTTTAC
GCTATGTGGATACGCTGCTTTAATGCCTTTGTATCATGCTATTGCTTCCCGTATGGCTTTCATTTTCTCC
TCCTTGTATAAATCCTGGTTGCTGTCTCTTTATGAGGAGTTGTGGCCCGTTGTCAGGCAACGTGGCGTGG
TGTGCACTGTGTTTGCTGACGCAACCCCCACTGGTTGGGGCATTGCCACCACCTGTCAGCTCCTTTCCGG
GACTTTCGCTTTCCCCCTCCCTATTGCCACGGCGGAACTCATCGCCGCCTGCCTTGCCCGCTGCTGGACA
GGGGCTCGGCTGTTGGGCACTGACAATTCCGTGGTGTTGTCGGGGAAATCATCGTCCTTTCCTTGGCTGC
TCGCCTGTGTTGCCACCTGGATTCTGCGCGGGACGTCCTTCTGCTACGTCCCTTCGGCCCTCAATCCAGC
GGACCTTCCTTCCCGCGGCCTGCTGCCGGCTCTGCGGCCTCTTCCGCGTCTTCGCCTTCGCCCTCAGACG
AGTCGGATCTCCCTTTGGGCCGCCTCCCCGCGTCGACTTTAAGACCAATGACTTACAAGGCAGCTGTAGA
TCTTAGCCACTTTTTAAAAGAAAAGGGGGGACTGGAAGGGCTAATTCACTCCCAACGAAGACAAGATCTG
CTTTTTGCTTGTACTGGGTCTCTCTGGTTAGACCAGATCTGAGCCTGGGAGCTCTCTGGCTAACTAGGGA
ACCCACTGCTTAAGCCTCAATAAAGCTTGCCTTGAGTGCTTCAAGTAGTGTGTGCCCGTCTGTTGTGTGA
CTCTGGTAACTAGAGATCCCTCAGACCCTTTTAGTCAGTGTGGAAAATCTCTAGCAGTACGTATAGTAGT
TCATGTCATCTTATTATTCAGTATTTATAACTTGCAAAGAAATGAATATCAGAGAGTGAGAGGAACTTGT
TTATTGCAGCTTATAATGGTTACAAATAAAGCAATAGCATCACAAATTTCACAAATAAAGCATTTTTTTC
ACTGCATTCTAGTTGTGGTTTGTCCAAACTCATCAATGTATCTTATCATGTCTGGCTCTAGCTATCCCGC
CCCTAACTCCGCCCATCCCGCCCCTAACTCCGCCCAGTTCCGCCCATTCTCCGCCCCATGGCTGACTAAT
TTTTTTTATTTATGCAGAGGCCGAGGCCGCCTCGGCCTCTGAGCTATTCCAGAAGTAGTGAGGAGGCTTT
TTTGGAGGCCTAGGGACGTACCCAATTCGCCCTATAGTGAGTCGTATTACGCGCGCTCACTGGCCGTCGT
TTTACAACGTCGTGACTGGGAAAACCCTGGCGTTACCCAACTTAATCGCCTTGCAGCACATCCCCCTTTC
GCCAGCTGGCGTAATAGCGAAGAGGCCCGCACCGATCGCCCTTCCCAACAGTTGCGCAGCCTGAATGGCG
AATGGG
[124 nt withheld, positions 3367-3490]
C
[91 nt withheld, positions 3492-3582]
A
[49 nt withheld, positions 3584-3632]
CCTTTGACGTTGGAGTCCACGTTCTTT
[37 nt withheld, positions 3660-3696]
ACCCTATCTCGGTCTATTCTTTTGATTTATAAGGGATTTTGCCGATTTCGGCCTATTGGTTAAAAAATGA
GCTGATTTAACAAAAATTTAACGCGAATTTTAACAAAATATTAACGCTTACAATTTAGGTGGCACTTTTC
GGGGAAATGTGCGCGGAACCCCTATTTGTTTATTTTTCTAAATACATTCAAATATGTATCCGCTCATGAG
ACAATAACCCTGATAAATGCTTCAATAATATTGAAAAAGGAAGAGTATGAGTATTCAACATTTCCGTGTC
GCCCTTATTCCCTTTTTTGCGGCATTTTGCCTTCCTGTTTTTGCTCACCCAGAAACGCTGGTGAAAGTAA
AAGATGCTGAAGATCAGTTGGGTGCACGAGTGGGTTACATCGAACTGGATCTCAACAGCGGTAAGATCCT
TGAGAGTTTTCGCCCCGAAGAACGTTTTCCAATGATGAGCACTTTTAAAGTTCTGCTATGTGGCGCGGTA
TTATCCCGTATTGACGCCGGGCAAGAGCAACTCGGTCGCCGCATACACTATTCTCAGAATGACTTGGTTG
AGTACTCACCAGTCACAGAAAAGCATCTTACGGATGGCATGACAGTAAGAGAATTATGCAGTGCTGCCAT
AACCATGAGTGATAACACTGCGGCCAACTTACTTCTGACAACGATCGGAGGACCGAAGGAGCTAACCGCT
TTTTTGCACAACATGGGGGATCATGTAACTCGCCTTGATCGTTGGGAACCGGAGCTGAATGAAGCCATAC
CAAACGACGAGCGTGACACCACGATGCCTGTAGCAATGGCAACAACGTTGCGCAAACTATTAACTGGCGA
ACTACTTACTCTAGCTTCCCGGCAACAATTAATAGACTGGATGGAGGCGGATAAAGTTGCAGGACCACTT
CTGCGCTCGGCCCTTCCGGCTGGCTGGTTTATTGCTGATAAATCTGGAGCCGGTGAGCGTGGGTCTCGCG
GTATCATTGCAGCACTGGGGCCAGATGGTAAGCCCTCCCGTATCGTAGTTATCTACACGACGGGGAGTCA
GGCAACTATGGATGAACGAAATAGACAGATCGCTGAGATAGGTGCCTCACTGATTAAGCATTGGTAACTG
TCAGACCAAGTTTACTCATATATACTTTAGATTGATTTAAAACTTCATTTTTAATTTAAAAGGATCTAGG
TGAAGATCCTTTTTGATAATCTCATGACCAAAATCCCTTAACGTGAGTTTTCGTTCCACTGAGCGTCAGA
CCCCGTAGAAAAGATCAAAGGATCTTCTTGAGATCCTTTTTTTCTGCGCGTAATCTGCTGCTTGCAAACA
AAAAAACCACCGCTACCAGCGGTGGTTTGTTTGCCGGATCAAGAGCTACCAACTCTTTTTCCGAAGGTAA
CTGGCTTCAGCAGAGCGCAGATACCAAATACTGTTCTTCTAGTGTAGCCGTAGTTAGGCCACCACTTCAA
GAACTCTGTAGCACCGCCTACATACCTCGCTCTGCTAATCCTGTTACCAGTGGCTGCTGCCAGTGGCGAT
AAGTCGTGTCTTACCGGGTTGGACTCAAGACGATAGTTACCGGATAAGGCGCAGCGGTCGGGCTGAACGG
GGGGTTCGTGCACACAGCCCAGCTTGGAGCGAACGACCTACACCGAACTGAGATACCTACAGCGTGAGCT
ATGAGAAAGCGCCACGCTTCCCGAAGGGAGAAAGGCGGACAGGTATCCGGTAAGCGGCAGGGTCGGAACA
GGAGAGCGCACGAGGGAGCTTCCAGGGGGAAACGCCTGGTATCTTTATAGTCCTGTCGGGTTTCGCCACC
TCTGACTTGAGCGTCGATTTTTGTGATGCTCGTCAGGGGGGCGGAGCCTATGGAAAAACGCCAGCAACGC
GGCCTTTTTACGGTTCCTGGCCTTTTGCTGGCCTTTTGCTCACATGTTCTTTCCTGCGTTATCCCCTGAT
TCTGTGGATAACCGTATTACCGCCTTTGAGTGAGCTGATACCGCTCGCCGCAGCCGAACGACCGAGCGCA
GCGAGTCAGTGAGCGAGGAAGCGGAAGAGCGCCCAATACGCAAACCGCCTCTCCCCGCGCGTTGGCCGAT
TCATTAATGCAGCTGGCACGACAGGTTTCCCGACTGGAAAGCGGGCAGTGAGCGCAACGCAATTAATGTG
AGTTAGCTCACTCATTAGGCACCCCAGGCTTTACACTTTATGCTTCCGGCTCGTATGTTGTGTGGAATTG
TGAGCGGATAACAATTTCACACAGGAAACAGCTATGACCATGATTACGCCAAGCGCGCAATTAACCCTCA
CTAAAGGGAACAAAAGCTGGAGCTGCAAGCTTAATGTAGTCTTATGCAATACTCTTGTAGTCTTGCAACA
TGGTAACGATGAGTTAGCAACATGCCTTACAAGGAGAGAAAAAGCACCGTGCATGCCGATTGGTGGAAGT
AAGGTGGTACGATCGTGCCTTATTAGGAAGGCAACAGACGGGTCTGACATGGATTGGACGAACCACTGAA
TTGCCGCATTGCAGAGATATTGTATTTAAGTGCCTAGCTCGATACATAAACGGGTCTCTCTGGTTAGACC
AGATCTGAGCCTGGGAGCTCTCTGGCTAACTAGGGAACCCACTGCTTAAGCCTCAATAAAGCTTGCCTTG
AGTGCTTCAAGTAGTGTGTGCCCGTCTGTTGTGTGACTCTGGTAACTAGAGATCCCTCAGACCCTTTTAG
TCAGTGTGGAAAATCTCTAGCAGTGGCGCCCGAACAGGGACTTGAAAGCGAAAGGGAAACCAGAGGAGCT
CTCTCGACGCAGGACTCGGCTTGCTGAAGCGCGCACGGCAAGAGGCGAGGGGCGGCGACTGGTGAGTACG
CCAAAAATTTTGACTAGCGGAGGCTAGAAGGAGAGAGATGGGTGCGAGAGCGTCAGTATTAAGCGGGGGA
GAATTAGATCGCGATGGGAAAAAATTCGGTTAAGGCCAGGGGGAAAGAAAAAATATAAATTAAAACATAT
AGTATGGGCAAGCAGGGAGCTAGAACGATTCGCAGTTAATCCTGGCCTGTTAGAAACATCAGAAGGCTGT
AGACAAATACTGGGACAGCTACAACCATCCCTTCAGACAGGATCAGAAGAACTTAGATCATTATATAATA
CAGTAGCAACCCTCTATTGTGTGCATCAAAGGATAGAGATAAAAGACACCAAGGAAGCTTTAGACAAGAT
AGAGGAAGAGCAAAACAAAAGTAAGACCACCGCACAGCAAGCGGCCGCTGATCTTCAGACCTGGAGGAGG
AGATATGAGGGACAATTGGAGAAGTGAATTATATAAATATAAAGTAGTAAAAATTGAACCATTAGGAGTA
GCACCCACCAAGGCAAAGAGAAGAGTGGTGCAGAGAGAAAAAAGAGCAGTGGGAATAGGAGCTTTGTTCC
TTGGGTTCTTGGGAGCAGCAGGAAGCACTATGGGCGCAGCGTCAATGACGCTGACGGTACAGGCCAGACA
ATTATTGTCTGGTATAGTGCAGCAGCAGAACAATTTGCTGAGGGCTATTGAGGCGCAACAGCATCTGTTG
CAACTCACAGTCTGGGGCATCAAGCAGCTCCAGGCAAGAATCCTGGCTGTGGAAAGATACCTAAAGGATC
AACAGCTCCTGGGGATTTGGGGTTGCTCTGGAAAACTCATTTGCACCACTGCTGTGCCTTGGAATGCTAG
TTGGAGTAATAAATCTCTGGAACAGATTTGGAATCACACGACCTGGATGGAGTGGGACAGAGAAATTAAC
AATTACACAAGCTTAATACACTCCTTAATTGAAGAATCGCAAAACCAGCAAGAAAAGAATGAACAAGAAT
TATTGGAATTAGATAAATGGGCAAGTTTGTGGAATTGGTTTAACATAACAAATTGGCTGTGGTATATAAA
ATTATTCATAATGATAGTAGGAGGCTTGGTAGGTTTAAGAATAGTTTTTGCTGTACTTTCTATAGTGAAT
AGAGTTAGGCAGGGATATTCACCATTATCGTTTCAGACCCACCTCCCAACCCCGAGGGGACCCAGAGAGG
GCCTATTTCCCATGATTCCTTCATATTTGCATATACGATACAAGGCTGTTAGAGAGATAATTAGAATTAA
TTTGACTGTAAACACAAAGATATTAGTACAAAATACGTGACGTAGAAAGTAATAATTTCTTGGGTAGTTT
GCAGTTTTAAAATTATGTTTTAAAATGGACTATCATATGCTTACCGTAACTTGAAAGTATTTCGATTTCT
TGGCTTTATATATCTTGTGGAAAGGACGAAACACCGGTGCTAGAACACGTGTCAGGGTTTTAGAGCTAGA
AATAGCAAGTTAAAATAAGGCTAGTCCGTTATCAACTTGAAAAAGTGGCACCGAGTCGGTGCTTTTTTAA
GCTTGGCGTAACTAGATCTTGAGACAAATGGCAGTATTCATCCACAATTTTAAAAGAAAAGGGGGGATTG
GGGGGTACAGTGCAGGGGAAAGAATAGTAGACATAATAGCAACAGACATACAAACTAAAGAATTACAAAA
ACAAATTACAAAAATTCAAAATTTTCGGGTTTATTACAGGGACAGCAGAGATCCACTTTGGCGCCGGCTC
GAGGGGG
