>Addgene plasmid #78025 | BRSK2 gRNA (BRDN0001146828) | depositor partial sequence | sequence record 145484 | Target Sequence
GTGCTAGAACACGTGTCAGG
