>Addgene plasmid #78025 | BRSK2 gRNA (BRDN0001146828) | addgene partial sequence | sequence record 188853 | hU6-F
GTGACGTAGAAAGTAATAATTTCTTGGGTAGTTTGCAGTTTTAAAATTATGTTTTAAAATGGACTATCAT
ATGCTTACCGTAACTTGAAAGTATTTCGATTTCTTGGCTTTATATATCTTGTGGAAAGGACGAAACACCG
GTGCTAGAACACGTGTCAGGGTTTTAGAGCTAGAAATAGCAAGTTAAAATAAGGCTAGTCCGTTATCAAC
TTGAAAAAGTGGCACCGAGTCGGTGCTTTTTTAAGCTTGGCGTAACTAGATCTTGAGACAAATGGCAGTA
TTCATCCACAATTTTAAAAGAAAAGGGGGGATTGGGGGGTACAGTGCAGGGGAAAGAATAGTAGACATAA
TAGCAACAGACATACAAACTAAAGAATTACAAAAACAAATTACAAAAATTCAAAATTTTCGGGTTTATTA
CAGGGACAGCAGAGATCCACTTTGGCGCCGGCTCGAGGGGGCCCGGGTGCAAAGATGGATAAAGTTTTAA
ACAGAGAGGAATCTTTGCAGCTAATGGACCTTCTAGGTCTTGAAAGGAGTGGGAATTGGCTCCGGTGCCC
GTCAGTGGGC
